Addgene plasmid #107470: pCEP4-SERTS477F-myc
Purpose: Mammalian expression plasmid for codon optimized mutant hSERT with internal MYC tag inserted in ECL2, mutation S477F loss of transport relative to wildtype, decreased surface expression
Depositing lab: Erik Procko. Depositing organization: University of Illinois at Urbana-Champaign. Publication: Deep Mutagenesis of a Transporter for Uptake of a Non-Native Substrate Identifies Conformationally Dynamic Regions. Young HJ, Chan M, Selvam B, Szymanski SK, Shukla D, Procko E. bioRxiv 2021.04.19.440442 10.1101/2021.04.19.440442.
Backbone
  Vector backbone: pCEP4
  Backbone manufacturer: Invitrogen
  Backbone size w/o insert (bp): 10410
  Vector type: Mammalian Expression
  Selectable markers: Hygromycin
Growth in bacteria
  Bacterial resistance: Ampicillin, 100 μg/mL
  Growth temperature: 37°C
  Growth strain: DH5alpha
  Copy number: High Copy
Gene/Insert
  Gene/Insert name: Serotonin Transporter (SERT) (alt name: SLC6A4)
  Species: H. sapiens (human)
  Insert size (bp): 1985
  Mutation: S477F
  Entrez Gene: SLC6A4 (a.k.a. 5-HTT, 5-HTTLPR, 5HTT, HTT, OCD1, SERT, SERT1, hSERT)
  Promoter: CMV
  Cloning method: Restriction Enzyme; 5′ cloning site NHE1 (not destroyed); 3′ cloning site XHO1 (not destroyed)
  Sequencing primers: 5′ CMV Forward; 3′ EBV Reverse
Terms and licenses: Academic/Nonprofit Terms; Industry Terms: Not Available to Industry
Depositor comments: Please visit https://doi.org/10.1101/2021.04.19.440442 for bioRxiv preprint.
How to cite: pCEP4-SERTS477F-myc was a gift from Erik Procko (Addgene plasmid # 107470 ; http://n2t.net/addgene:107470 ; RRID:Addgene_107470)
