[The description below was written by a language model from this plasmid's Addgene catalogue record and pLannotate feature annotations shown in this document.]
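Description:
pCEP4-SERTS477F-myc is a mammalian expression plasmid built on the Invitrogen pCEP4 episomal backbone, with a full annotated sequence of about 12.1 kb. It is propagated in E. coli through a high-copy ColE1/pUC-type origin and an ampicillin resistance gene (β-lactamase with its own promoter). For mammalian cells it carries the Epstein-Barr virus oriP origin together with the EBNA1 coding sequence. Together these allow the plasmid to replicate and persist as an extrachromosomal episome in permissive primate cells. A hygromycin B phosphotransferase cassette, driven by an HSV thymidine kinase promoter and ended by the TK polyadenylation signal, provides selection of transfected cells. Several short annotated fragments (herpesvirus gL, gH, BRRF2 and UL24-like sequences, plus rop, tet and SV40 large T remnants) appear to be backbone remnants flanking the viral and bacterial modules rather than functional genes.

The payload is a codon-optimized human serotonin transporter (SERT, SLC6A4) of roughly 2 kb, cloned between NheI and XhoI sites. It sits downstream of the CMV immediate early enhancer and promoter, and because the plasmid is circular the SV40 polyadenylation signal appears to lie just past its 3′ end. According to the record, the transporter carries an internal MYC epitope inserted in extracellular loop 2. An epitope at this extracellular position should permit detection of surface-localized protein, although the tag is not annotated separately in the feature table. The insert also bears the S477F substitution, described as causing loss of transport relative to wild type and decreased surface expression. The construct comes from a deep mutagenesis study of the transporter and serves as a defined mutant for comparing expression, trafficking and uptake activity against the wild-type protein.
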