Features (pLannotate 1.2.2; 22 found; start..end, strand, type, name):
     14..148     -  polyA_signal   SV40 poly(A) signal: SV40 polyadenylation signal
    171..254     -  CDS            large T antigen (fragment): large T antigen from SV40 (simian virus 40)
    257..297     +  CDS            rop (fragment): Rop protein, which maintains plasmids at low copy number; rop
    409..427     -  misc_feature   MCS (fragment): pUC18/19 multiple cloning site
    873..2662    -  rep_origin     oriP: Epstein-Barr virus oriP replication origin (Yates et al., 2000)
   2667..2885    -  CDS            gL (fragment): GL_EBVB9 - Experimental evidence at protein level: Swiss-Prot protein existence level 1. The heterodimer glycoprotein H-glycoprotein L is required for the fusion of viral and plasma membranes leading to virus entry into the host cell. Acts as a functional inhibitor of gH and maintains gH in an inhibited form. Upon binding to host integrins, gL dissociates from gH leading to activation of the viral fusion glycoproteins gB and gH. Fusion of EBV with B-lymphocytes requires the additional receptor- binding protein gp42, which forms a complex with gH/gL. The heterodimer gH/gL targets also host EPHA
   2968..4893    -  CDS            EBNA1: Epstein-Barr nuclear antigen 1, also known as EBNA-1 crucial for latent viral infection, and for episomal amplification of vectors containing the oriP origin (Okita et al., 2013)
   4931..5275    -  CDS            BRRF2_EBVB9 (fragment): Protein inferred from homology: Swiss-Prot protein existence level 3. From Epstein-Barr virus (strain B95-8) (HHV-4) (Human herpesvirus 4).
   5278..5301    -  promoter       tet promoter (fragment): E. coli promoter for tetracycline efflux protein gene
   5414..5518    +  promoter       AmpR promoter: bla
   5519..6379    +  CDS            AmpR: β-lactamase; bla; confers resistance to ampicillin, carbenicillin, and related antibiotics
   6550..7138    +  rep_origin     ori: high-copy-number ColE1/pMB1/pBR322/pUC origin of replication
   7184..7342    -  CDS            TcR (fragment): tetracycline efflux protein; tet; confers resistance to tetracycline
   7463..7663    -  CDS            MDV035 (fragment): UL24_GAHVM - Protein inferred from homology: Swiss-Prot protein existence level 3. May play a role in the dispersal of host nucleolin from the nucleolus throughout the nucleus leading to a decrease in ribosome biogenesis. From Gallid herpesvirus 2 (strain Chicken/Md5/ATCC VR-987) (GaHV-2) (Marek's disease herpesvirus type 1).
   7652..7714    +  promoter       Mini-TK promoter: minimal herpes simplex virus (HSV) thymidine kinase promoter
   7757..8794    +  CDS            HygR: hygromycin B phosphotransferase confers resistance to hygromycin
   8836..8884    +  polyA_signal   HSV TK poly(A) signal: herpes simplex virus thymidine kinase polyadenylation signal (Cole and Stacy, 1985)
   9084..9308    +  CDS            gH (fragment): GH_HHV11 - Experimental evidence at protein level: Swiss-Prot protein existence level 1. The heterodimer glycoprotein H-glycoprotein L is required for the fusion of viral and plasma membranes leading to virus entry into the host cell. Following initial binding to host receptor, membrane fusion is mediated by the fusion machinery composed of gB and the heterodimer gH/gL. May also be involved in the fusion between the virion envelope and the outer nuclear membrane during virion morphogenesis. From Human herpesvirus 1 (strain 17) (HHV-1) (Human herpes simplex virus 1).
   9339..9364    -  CDS            bla(M) (fragment): β-lactamase lacking the signal sequence; bla(M); allows cytosolic expression of β-lactamase
   9538..9917    +  enhancer       CMV enhancer: human cytomegalovirus immediate early enhancer
   9919..10118   +  promoter       CMV promoter: human cytomegalovirus (CMV) immediate early promoter
  10176..12137   +  CDS            SLC6A4: SC6A4_HUMAN - Also known as HTT, SERT. Experimental evidence at protein level: Swiss-Prot protein existence level 1. Serotonin transporter whose primary function in the central nervous system involves the regulation of serotonergic signaling via transport of serotonin molecules from the synaptic cleft back into the pre-synaptic terminal for re-utilization. Plays a key role in mediating regulation of the availability of serotonin to other receptors of serotonergic systems. Terminates the action of serotonin and recycles it in a sodium-dependent manner. From Homo sapiens (Human).
>Addgene plasmid #107470 | pCEP4-SERTS477F-myc | depositor full sequence | sequence record 205590 | pCEP4-SERTS477F-myc sequence 12149 bps
GCCGGCAAGGCCGGATCCAGACATGATAAGATACATTGATGAGTTTGGACAAACCACAACTAGAATGCAG
TGAAAAAAATGCTTTATTTGTGAAATTTGTGATGCTATTGCTTTATTTGTAACCATTATAAGCTGCAATA
AACAAGTTAACAACAACAATTGCATTCATTTTATGTTTCAGGTTCAGGGGGAGGTGTGGGAGGTTTTTTA
AAGCAAGTAAAACCTCTACAAATGTGGTATGGCTGATTATGATCCGGCTGCCTCGCGCGTTTCGGTGATG
ACGGTGAAAACCTCTGACACATGCAGCTCCCGGAGACGGTCACAGCTTGTCTGTAAGCGGATGCCGGGAG
CAGACAAGCCCGTCAGGGCGCGTCAGCGGGTGTTGGCGGGTGTCGGGGCGCAGCCATGAGGTCGACTCTA
GAGGATCGATCCCCGCCCCGGACGAACTAAACCTGACTACGACATCTCTGCCCCTTCTTCGCGGGGCAGT
GCATGTAATCCCTTCAGTTGGTTGGTACAACTTGCCAACTGGGCCCTGTTCCACATGTGACACGGGGGGG
GACCAAACACAAAGGGGTTCTCTGACTGTAGTTGACATCCTTATAAATGGATGTGCACATTTGCCAACAC
TGAGTGGCTTTCATCCTGGAGCAGACTTTGCAGTCTGTGGACTGCAACACAACATTGCCTTTATGTGTAA
CTCTTGGCTGAAGCTCTTACACCAATGCTGGGGGACATGTACCTCCCAGGGGCCCAGGAAGACTACGGGA
GGCTACACCAACGTCAATCAGAGGGGCCTGTGTAGCTACCGATAAGCGGACCCTCAAGAGGGCATTAGCA
ATAGTGTTTATAAGGCCCCCTTGTTAACCCTAAACGGGTAGCATATGCTTCCCGGGTAGTAGTATATACT
ATCCAGACTAACCCTAATTCAATAGCATATGTTACCCAACGGGAAGCATATGCTATCGAATTAGGGTTAG
TAAAAGGGTCCTAAGGAACAGCGATATCTCCCACCCCATGAGCTGTCACGGTTTTATTTACATGGGGTCA
GGATTCCACGAGGGTAGTGAACCATTTTAGTCACAAGGGCAGTGGCTGAAGATCAAGGAGCGGGCAGTGA
ACTCTCCTGAATCTTCGCCTGCTTCTTCATTCTCCTTCGTTTAGCTAATAGAATAACTGCTGAGTTGTGA
ACAGTAAGGTGTATGTGAGGTGCTCGAAAACAAGGTTTCAGGTGACGCCCCCAGAATAAAATTTGGACGG
GGGGTTCAGTGGTGGCATTGTGCTATGACACCAATATAACCCTCACAAACCCCTTGGGCAATAAATACTA
GTGTAGGAATGAAACATTCTGAATATCTTTAACAATAGAAATCCATGGGGTGGGGACAAGCCGTAAAGAC
TGGATGTCCATCTCACACGAATTTATGGCTATGGGCAACACATAATCCTAGTGCAATATGATACTGGGGT
TATTAAGATGTGTCCCAGGCAGGGACCAAGACAGGTGAACCATGTTGTTACACTCTATTTGTAACAAGGG
GAAAGAGAGTGGACGCCGACAGCAGCGGACTCCACTGGTTGTCTCTAACACCCCCGAAAATTAAACGGGG
CTCCACGCCAATGGGGCCCATAAACAAAGACAAGTGGCCACTCTTTTTTTTGAAATTGTGGAGTGGGGGC
ACGCGTCAGCCCCCACACGCCGCCCTGCGGTTTTGGACTGTAAAATAAGGGTGTAATAACTTGGCTGATT
GTAACCCCGCTAACCACTGCGGTCAAACCACTTGCCCACAAAACCACTAATGGCACCCCGGGGAATACCT
GCATAAGTAGGTGGGCGGGCCAAGATAGGGGCGCGATTGCTGCGATCTGGAGGACAAATTACACACACTT
GCGCCTGAGCGCCAAGCACAGGGTTGTTGGTCCTCATATTCACGAGGTCGCTGAGAGCACGGTGGGCTAA
TGTTGCCATGGGTAGCATATACTACCCAAATATCTGGATAGCATATGCTATCCTAATCTATATCTGGGTA
GCATAGGCTATCCTAATCTATATCTGGGTAGCATATGCTATCCTAATCTATATCTGGGTAGTATATGCTA
TCCTAATTTATATCTGGGTAGCATAGGCTATCCTAATCTATATCTGGGTAGCATATGCTATCCTAATCTA
TATCTGGGTAGTATATGCTATCCTAATCTGTATCCGGGTAGCATATGCTATCCTAATAGAGATTAGGGTA
GTATATGCTATCCTAATTTATATCTGGGTAGCATATACTACCCAAATATCTGGATAGCATATGCTATCCT
AATCTATATCTGGGTAGCATATGCTATCCTAATCTATATCTGGGTAGCATAGGCTATCCTAATCTATATC
TGGGTAGCATATGCTATCCTAATCTATATCTGGGTAGTATATGCTATCCTAATTTATATCTGGGTAGCAT
AGGCTATCCTAATCTATATCTGGGTAGCATATGCTATCCTAATCTATATCTGGGTAGTATATGCTATCCT
AATCTGTATCCGGGTAGCATATGCTATCCTCATGCATATACAGTCAGCATATGATACCCAGTAGTAGAGT
GGGAGTGCTATCCTTTGCATATGCCGCCACCTCCCAAGGGGGCGTGAATTTTCGCTGCTTGTCCTTTTCC
TGCATGCTGGTTGCTCCCATTCTTAGGTGAATTTAAGGAGGCCAGGCTAAAGCCGTCGCATGTCTGATTG
CTCACCAGGTAAATGTCGCTAATGTTTTCCAACGCGAGAAGGTGTTGAGCGCGGAGCTGAGTGACGTGAC
AACATGGGTATGCCCAATTGCCCCATGTTGGGAGGACGAAAATGGTGACAAGACAGATGGCCAGAAATAC
ACCAACAGCACGCATGATGTCTACTGGGGATTTATTCTTTAGTGCGGGGGAATACACGGCTTTTAATACG
ATTGAGGGCGTCTCCTAACAAGTTACATCACTCCTGCCCTTCCTCACCCTCATCTCCATCACCTCCTTCA
TCTCCGTCATCTCCGTCATCACCCTCCGCGGCAGCCCCTTCCACCATAGGTGGAAACCAGGGAGGCAAAT
CTACTCCATCGTCAAAGCTGCACACAGTCACCCTGATATTGCAGGTAGGAGCGGGCTTTGTCATAACAAG
GTCCTTAATCGCATCCTTCAAAACCTCAGCAAATATATGAGTTTGTAAAAAGACCATGAAATAACAGACA
ATGGACTCCCTTAGCGGGCCAGGTTGTGGGCCGGGTCCAGGGGCCATTCCAAAGGGGAGACGACTCAATG
GTGTAAGACGACATTGTGGAATAGCAAGGGCAGTTCCTCGCCTTAGGTTGTAAAGGGAGGTCTTACTACC
TCCATATACGAACACACCGGCGACCCAAGTTCCTTCGTCGGTAGTCCTTTCTACGTGACTCCTAGCCAGG
AGAGCTCTTAAACCTTCTGCAATGTTCTCAAATTTCGGGTTGGAACCTCCTTGACCACGATGCTTTCCAA
ACCACCCTCCTTTTTTGCGCCTGCCTCCATCACCCTGACCCCGGGGTCCAGTGCTTGGGCCTTCTCCTGG
GTCATCTGCGGGGCCCTGCTCTATCGCTCCCGGGGGCACGTCAGGCTCACCATCTGGGCCACCTTCTTGG
TGGTATTCAAAATAATCGGCTTCCCCTACAGGGTGGAAAAATGGCCTTCTACCTGGAGGGGGCCTGCGCG
GTGGAGACCCGGATGATGATGACTGACTACTGGGACTCCTGGGCCTCTTTTCTCCACGTCCACGACCTCT
CCCCCTGGCTCTTTCACGACTTCCCCCCCTGGCTCTTTCACGTCCTCTACCCCGGCGGCCTCCACTACCT
CCTCGACCCCGGCCTCCACTACCTCCTCGACCCCGGCCTCCACTGCCTCCTCGACCCCGGCCTCCACCTC
CTGCTCCTGCCCCTCCTGCTCCTGCCCCTCCTCCTGCTCCTGCCCCTCCTGCCCCTCCTGCTCCTGCCCC
TCCTGCCCCTCCTGCTCCTGCCCCTCCTGCCCCTCCTGCTCCTGCCCCTCCTGCCCCTCCTCCTGCTCCT
GCCCCTCCTGCCCCTCCTCCTGCTCCTGCCCCTCCTGCCCCTCCTGCTCCTGCCCCTCCTGCCCCTCCTG
CTCCTGCCCCTCCTGCCCCTCCTGCTCCTGCCCCTCCTGCTCCTGCCCCTCCTGCTCCTGCCCCTCCTGC
TCCTGCCCCTCCTGCCCCTCCTGCCCCTCCTCCTGCTCCTGCCCCTCCTGCTCCTGCCCCTCCTGCCCCT
CCTGCCCCTCCTGCTCCTGCCCCTCCTCCTGCTCCTGCCCCTCCTGCCCCTCCTGCCCCTCCTCCTGCTC
CTGCCCCTCCTGCCCCTCCTCCTGCTCCTGCCCCTCCTCCTGCTCCTGCCCCTCCTGCCCCTCCTGCCCC
TCCTCCTGCTCCTGCCCCTCCTGCCCCTCCTCCTGCTCCTGCCCCTCCTCCTGCTCCTGCCCCTCCTGCC
CCTCCTGCCCCTCCTCCTGCTCCTGCCCCTCCTCCTGCTCCTGCCCCTCCTGCCCCTCCTGCCCCTCCTG
CCCCTCCTCCTGCTCCTGCCCCTCCTCCTGCTCCTGCCCCTCCTGCTCCTGCCCCTCCCGCTCCTGCTCC
TGCTCCTGTTCCACCGTGGGTCCCTTTGCAGCCAATGCAACTTGGACGTTTTTGGGGTCTCCGGACACCA
TCTCTATGTCTTGGCCCTGATCCTGAGCCGCCCGGGGCTCCTGGTCTTCCGCCTCCTCGTCCTCGTCCTC
TTCCCCGTCCTCGTCCATGGTTATCACCCCCTCTTCTTTGAGGTCCACTGCCGCCGGAGCCTTCTGGTCC
AGATGTGTCTCCCTTCTCTCCTAGGCCATTTCCAGGTCCTGTACCTGGCCCCTCGTCAGACATGATTCAC
ACTAAAAGAGATCAATAGACATCTTTATTAGACGACGCTCAGTGAATACAGGGAGTGCAGACTCCTGCCC
CCTCCAACAGCCCCCCCACCCTCATCCCCTTCATGGTCGCTGTCAGACAGATCCAGGTCTGAAAATTCCC
CATCCTCCGAACCATCCTCGTCCTCATCACCAATTACTCGCAGCCCGGAAAACTCCCGCTGAACATCCTC
AAGATTTGCGTCCTGAGCCTCAAGCCAGGCCTCAAATTCCTCGTCCCCCTTTTTGCTGGACGGTAGGGAT
GGGGATTCTCGGGACCCCTCCTCTTCCTCTTCAAGGTCACCAGACAGAGATGCTACTGGGGCAACGGAAG
AAAAGCTGGGTGCGGCCTGTGAGGATCAGCTTATCGATGATAAGCTGTCAAACATGAGAATTCTTGAAGA
CGAAAGGGCCTCGTGATACGCCTATTTTTATAGGTTAATGTCATGATAATAATGGTTTCTTAGACGTCAG
GTGGCACTTTTCGGGGAAATGTGCGCGGAACCCCTATTTGTTTATTTTTCTAAATACATTCAAATATGTA
TCCGCTCATGAGACAATAACCCTGATAAATGCTTCAATAATATTGAAAAAGGAAGAGTATGAGTATTCAA
CATTTCCGTGTCGCCCTTATTCCCTTTTTTGCGGCATTTTGCCTTCCTGTTTTTGCTCACCCAGAAACGC
TGGTGAAAGTAAAAGATGCTGAAGATCAGTTGGGTGCACGAGTGGGTTACATCGAACTGGATCTCAACAG
CGGTAAGATCCTTGAGAGTTTTCGCCCCGAAGAACGTTTTCCAATGATGAGCACTTTTAAAGTTCTGCTA
TGTGGCGCGGTATTATCCCGTGTTGACGCCGGGCAAGAGCAACTCGGTCGCCGCATACACTATTCTCAGA
ATGACTTGGTTGAGTACTCACCAGTCACAGAAAAGCATCTTACGGATGGCATGACAGTAAGAGAATTATG
CAGTGCTGCCATAACCATGAGTGATAACACTGCGGCCAACTTACTTCTGACAACGATCGGAGGACCGAAG
GAGCTAACCGCTTTTTTGCACAACATGGGGGATCATGTAACTCGCCTTGATCGTTGGGAACCGGAGCTGA
ATGAAGCCATACCAAACGACGAGCGTGACACCACGATGCCTGCAGCAATGGCAACAACGTTGCGCAAACT
ATTAACTGGCGAACTACTTACTCTAGCTTCCCGGCAACAATTAATAGACTGGATGGAGGCGGATAAAGTT
GCAGGACCACTTCTGCGCTCGGCCCTTCCGGCTGGCTGGTTTATTGCTGATAAATCTGGAGCCGGTGAGC
GTGGGTCTCGCGGTATCATTGCAGCACTGGGGCCAGATGGTAAGCCCTCCCGTATCGTAGTTATCTACAC
GACGGGGAGTCAGGCAACTATGGATGAACGAAATAGACAGATCGCTGAGATAGGTGCCTCACTGATTAAG
CATTGGTAACTGTCAGACCAAGTTTACTCATATATACTTTAGATTGATTTAAAACTTCATTTTTAATTTA
AAAGGATCTAGGTGAAGATCCTTTTTGATAATCTCATGACCAAAATCCCTTAACGTGAGTTTTCGTTCCA
CTGAGCGTCAGACCCCGTAGAAAAGATCAAAGGATCTTCTTGAGATCCTTTTTTTCTGCGCGTAATCTGC
TGCTTGCAAACAAAAAAACCACCGCTACCAGCGGTGGTTTGTTTGCCGGATCAAGAGCTACCAACTCTTT
TTCCGAAGGTAACTGGCTTCAGCAGAGCGCAGATACCAAATACTGTCCTTCTAGTGTAGCCGTAGTTAGG
CCACCACTTCAAGAACTCTGTAGCACCGCCTACATACCTCGCTCTGCTAATCCTGTTACCAGTGGCTGCT
GCCAGTGGCGATAAGTCGTGTCTTACCGGGTTGGACTCAAGACGATAGTTACCGGATAAGGCGCAGCGGT
CGGGCTGAACGGGGGGTTCGTGCACACAGCCCAGCTTGGAGCGAACGACCTACACCGAACTGAGATACCT
ACAGCGTGAGCTATGAGAAAGCGCCACGCTTCCCGAAGGGAGAAAGGCGGACAGGTATCCGGTAAGCGGC
AGGGTCGGAACAGGAGAGCGCACGAGGGAGCTTCCAGGGGGAAACGCCTGGTATCTTTATAGTCCTGTCG
GGTTTCGCCACCTCTGACTTGAGCGTCGATTTTTGTGATGCTCGTCAGGGGGGCGGAGCCTATGGAAAAA
CGCCAGCAACGCGGCCTTTTTACGGTTCCTGGCCTTTTGCTGGCCTTGAAGCTGTCCCTGATGGTCGTCA
TCTACCTGCCTGGACAGCATGGCCTGCAACGCGGGCATCCCGATGCCGCCGGAAGCGAGAAGAATCATAA
TGGGGAAGGCCATCCAGCCTCGCGTCGCGAACGCCAGCAAGACGTAGCCCAGCGCGTCGGCCCCGAGATG
CGCCGCGTGCGGCTGCTGGAGATGGCGGACGCGATGGATATGTTCTGCCAAGGGTTGGTTTGCGCATTCA
CAGTTCTCCGCAAGAATTGATTGGCTCCAATTCTTGGAGTGGTGAATCCGTTAGCGAGGTGCCGCCCTGC
TTCATCCCCGTGGCCCGTTGCTCGCGTTTGCTGGCGGTGTCCCCGGAAGAAATATATTTGCATGTCTTTA
GTTCTATGATGACACAAACCCCGCCCAGCGTCTTGTCATTGGCGAATTCGAACACGCAGATGCAGTCGGG
GCGGCGCGGTCCGAGGTCCACTTCGCATATTAAGGTGACGCGTGTGGCCTCGAACACCGAGCGACCCTGC
AGCGACCCGCTTAACAGCGTCAACAGCGTGCCGCAGATCCCGGGGGGCAATGAGATATGAAAAAGCCTGA
ACTCACCGCGACGTCTGTCGAGAAGTTTCTGATCGAAAAGTTCGACAGCGTCTCCGACCTGATGCAGCTC
TCGGAGGGCGAAGAATCTCGTGCTTTCAGCTTCGATGTAGGAGGGCGTGGATATGTCCTGCGGGTAAATA
GCTGCGCCGATGGTTTCTACAAAGATCGTTATGTTTATCGGCACTTTGCATCGGCCGCGCTCCCGATTCC
GGAAGTGCTTGACATTGGGGAATTCAGCGAGAGCCTGACCTATTGCATCTCCCGCCGTGCACAGGGTGTC
ACGTTGCAAGACCTGCCTGAAACCGAACTGCCCGCTGTTCTGCAGCCGGTCGCGGAGGCCATGGATGCGA
TCGCTGCGGCCGATCTTAGCCAGACGAGCGGGTTCGGCCCATTCGGACCGCAAGGAATCGGTCAATACAC
TACATGGCGTGATTTCATATGCGCGATTGCTGATCCCCATGTGTATCACTGGCAAACTGTGATGGACGAC
ACCGTCAGTGCGTCCGTCGCGCAGGCTCTCGATGAGCTGATGCTTTGGGCCGAGGACTGCCCCGAAGTCC
GGCACCTCGTGCACGCGGATTTCGGCTCCAACAATGTCCTGACGGACAATGGCCGCATAACAGCGGTCAT
TGACTGGAGCGAGGCGATGTTCGGGGATTCCCAATACGAGGTCGCCAACATCTTCTTCTGGAGGCCGTGG
TTGGCTTGTATGGAGCAGCAGACGCGCTACTTCGAGCGGAGGCATCCGGAGCTTGCAGGATCGCCGCGGC
TCCGGGCGTATATGCTCCGCATTGGTCTTGACCAACTCTATCAGAGCTTGGTTGACGGCAATTTCGATGA
TGCAGCTTGGGCGCAGGGTCGATGCGACGCAATCGTCCGATCCGGAGCCGGGACTGTCGGGCGTACACAA
ATCGCCCGCAGAAGCGCGGCCGTCTGGACCGATGGCTGTGTAGAAGTACTCGCCGATAGTGGAAACCGAC
GCCCCAGCACTCGTCCGGATCGGGAGATGGGGGAGGCTAACTGAAACACGGAAGGAGACAATACCGGAAG
GAACCCGCGCTATGACGGCAATAAAAAGACAGAATAAAACGCACGGGTGTTGGGTCGTTTGTTCATAAAC
GCGGGGTTCGGTCCCAGGGCTGGCACTCTGTCGATACCCCACCGAGACCCCATTGGGGCCAATACGCCCG
CGTTTCTTCCTTTTCCCCACCCCACCCCCCAAGTTCGGGTGAAGGCCCAGGGCTCGCAGCCAACGTCGGG
GCGGCAGGCCCTGCCATAGCCACTGGCCCCGTGGGTTAGGGACGGGGTCCCCCATGGGGAATGGTTTATG
GTTCGTGGGGGTTATTATTTTGGGCGTTGCGTGGGGTCAGGTCCACGACTGGACTGAGCAGACAGACCCA
TGGTTTTTGGATGGCCTGGGCATGGACCGCATGTACTGGCGCGACACGAACACCGGGCGTCTGTGGCTGC
CAAACACCCCCGACCCCCAAAAACCACCGCGCGGATTTCTGGCGTGCCAAGCTAGTCGACCAATTCTCAT
GTTTGACAGCTTATCATCGCAGATCCGGGCAACGTTGTTGCCATTGCTGCAGGCGCAGAACTGGTAGGTA
TGGAAGATCTATACATTGAATCAATATTGGCAATTAGCCATATTAGTCATTGGTTATATAGCATAAATCA
ATATTGGCTATTGGCCATTGCATACGTTGTATCTATATCATAATATGTACATTTATATTGGCTCATGTCC
AATATGACCGCCATGTTGACATTGATTATTGACTAGTTATTAATAGTAATCAATTACGGGGTCATTAGTT
CATAGCCCATATATGGAGTTCCGCGTTACATAACTTACGGTAAATGGCCCGCCTGGCTGACCGCCCAACG
ACCCCCGCCCATTGACGTCAATAATGACGTATGTTCCCATAGTAACGCCAATAGGGACTTTCCATTGACG
TCAATGGGTGGAGTATTTACGGTAAACTGCCCACTTGGCAGTACATCAAGTGTATCATATGCCAAGTCCG
CCCCCTATTGACGTCAATGACGGTAAATGGCCCGCCTGGCATTATGCCCAGTACATGACCTTACGGGACT
TTCCTACTTGGCAGTACATCTACGTATTAGTCATCGCTATTACCATGGTGATGCGGTTTTGGCAGTACAC
CAATGGGCGTGGATAGCGGTTTGACTCACGGGGATTTCCAAGTCTCCACCCCATTGACGTCAATGGGAGT
TTGTTTTGGCACCAAAATCAACGGGACTTTCCAAAATGTCGTAATAACCCCGCCCCGTTGACGCAAATGG
GCGGTAGGCGTGTACGGTGGGAGGTCTATATAAGCAGAGCTCGTTTAGTGAACCGTCAGATCTCTAGAAG
CTGGGTACCAGCTGCTAGCGCCACCATGGAGACCACCCCCCTGAACAGTCAAAAGCAACTCTCTGCCTGT
GAGGATGGAGAGGACTGTCAGGAGAATGGCGTTCTTCAAAAGGTTGTACCCACCCCTGGAGATAAGGTGG
AAAGCGGCCAGATTTCCAACGGCTACAGCGCCGTGCCATCACCTGGAGCCGGGGATGATACACGGCACAG
CATTCCCGCAACCACCACGACACTGGTTGCAGAGCTTCACCAGGGCGAGAGGGAGACGTGGGGCAAAAAG
GTAGATTTTCTGCTTTCCGTGATCGGTTACGCGGTCGATCTGGGGAACGTGTGGAGGTTCCCTTACATTT
GTTACCAAAACGGAGGGGGTGCCTTCTTGCTGCCCTACACAATTATGGCGATTTTTGGGGGTATCCCGCT
CTTCTACATGGAACTGGCCTTGGGTCAGTACCACCGGAACGGCTGCATTAGCATTTGGCGCAAGATATGC
CCCATTTTCAAGGGAATCGGATACGCAATCTGTATAATCGCGTTCTATATTGCATCATATTACAACACCA
TCATGGCCTGGGCCCTTTATTACTTGATCAGCAGTTTCACCGACCAATTGCCGTGGACGAGCTGTAAGAA
CTCATGGAATACCGGGAACTGTACCAACTACTTCTCTGAGGACAGCTCAGGAGGTAGCGGGGGTGAACAG
AAGCTGATTAGCGAGGAGGACTTGGGCAGTCCAGGCGGAAGCGGCAACATCACTTGGACACTCCATAGTA
CGAGCCCCGCAGAGGAGTTTTACACCAGGCACGTACTGCAGATTCATAGGAGCAAGGGTCTGCAAGACCT
GGGCGGTATTAGCTGGCAGCTCGCATTGTGCATAATGTTGATCTTTACGGTGATCTATTTCTCTATCTGG
AAGGGAGTAAAGACATCCGGCAAGGTGGTGTGGGTGACGGCGACCTTCCCCTACATTATACTCAGCGTGT
TGTTGGTGAGGGGGGCAACCCTGCCTGGGGCCTGGCGAGGCGTGCTGTTCTATCTCAAGCCAAACTGGCA
GAAGCTTCTTGAAACCGGAGTGTGGATCGACGCGGCCGCGCAAATCTTCTTTTCCCTCGGTCCCGGCTTC
GGGGTCCTTCTGGCATTCGCAAGCTACAACAAGTTCAACAATAACTGCTACCAGGACGCCCTCGTGACAA
GTGTAGTGAACTGCATGACCTCTTTCGTGAGCGGGTTTGTGATCTTCACAGTACTCGGATATATGGCTGA
GATGAGGAACGAAGATGTTAGTGAGGTTGCCAAAGACGCTGGCCCGAGCCTGTTGTTCATCACATACGCC
GAGGCTATCGCGAACATGCCCGCATCTACTTTCTTCGCCATCATCTTTTTCCTGATGCTGATAACCCTTG
GGCTGGATAGCACCTTCGCCGGACTGGAGGGTGTCATCACTGCCGTTCTCGACGAGTTCCCCCATGTGTG
GGCCAAGCGACGGGAAAGGTTCGTGCTGGCCGTCGTAATCACATGCTTCTTCGGCTCACTGGTGACCCTT
ACCTTTGGCGGTGCGTACGTGGTCAAGCTGCTCGAAGAGTACGCCACTGGACCGGCGGTTCTGACCGTGG
CATTGATCGAGGCCGTGGCCGTAAGCTGGTTTTACGGCATCACGCAGTTCTGTAGGGACGTGAAAGAGAT
GCTGGGCTTTTCTCCCGGTTGGTTTTGGAGGATTTGTTGGGTAGCAATTAGCCCCCTGTTTCTCCTTTTC
ATTATTTGCTCTTTTCTGATGTCTCCACCGCAGCTCCGACTGTTTCAGTACAACTACCCCTACTGGTCAA
TTATCCTGGGCTATTGTATCGGCACCTCAAGTTTCATCTGCATCCCCACATACATCGCATACAGACTGAT
AATTACGCCCGGTACTTTTAAGGAGCGAATCATTAAAAGCATAACCCCCGAAACCCCCACCGAGATCCCT
TGTGGCGATATAAGACTCAATGCGGTCTAATAGCTCGAG
