>Addgene plasmid #107470 | pCEP4-SERTS477F-myc | addgene partial sequence | sequence record 205589 | Addgene Partial NGS Result
TCCCGCTCCTGCTCCTGCTCCTGTTCCACCGTGGGTCCCTTTGCAGCCAATGCAACTTGGACGTTTTTGG
GGTCTCCGGACACCATCTCTATGTCTTGGCCCTGATCCTGAGCCGCCCGGGGCTCCTGGTCTTCCGCCTC
CTCGTCCTCGTCCTCTTCCCCGTCCTCGTCCATGGTTATCACCCCCTCTTCTTTGAGGTCCACTGCCGCC
GGAGCCTTCTGGTCCAGATGTGTCTCCCTTCTCTCCTAGGCCATTTCCAGGTCCTGTACCTGGCCCCTCG
TCAGACATGATTCACACTAAAAGAGATCAATAGACATCTTTATTAGACGACGCTCAGTGAATACAGGGAG
TGCAGACTCCTGCCCCCTCCAACAGCCCCCCCACCCTCATCCCCTTCATGGTCGCTGTCAGACAGATCCA
GGTCTGAAAATTCCCCATCCTCCGAACCATCCTCGTCCTCATCACCAATTACTCGCAGCCCGGAAAACTC
CCGCTGAACATCCTCAAGATTTGCGTCCTGAGCCTCAAGCCAGGCCTCAAATTCCTCGTCCCCCTTTTTG
CTGGACGGTAGGGATGGGGATTCTCGGGACCCCTCCTCTTCCTCTTCAAGGTCACCAGACAGAGATGCTA
CTGGGGCAACGGAAGAAAAGCTGGGTGCGGCCTGTGAGGATCAGCTTATCGATGATAAGCTGTCAAACAT
GAGAATTCTTGAAGACGAAAGGGCCTCGTGATACGCCTATTTTTATAGGTTAATGTCATGATAATAATGG
TTTCTTAGACGTCAGGTGGCACTTTTCGGGGAAATGTGCGCGGAACCCCTATTTGTTTATTTTTCTAAAT
ACATTCAAATATGTATCCGCTCATGAGACAATAACCCTGATAAATGCTTCAATAATATTGAAAAAGGAAG
AGTATGAGTATTCAACATTTCCGTGTCGCCCTTATTCCCTTTTTTGCGGCATTTTGCCTTCCTGTTTTTG
CTCACCCAGAAACGCTGGTGAAAGTAAAAGATGCTGAAGATCAGTTGGGTGCACGAGTGGGTTACATCGA
ACTGGATCTCAACAGCGGTAAGATCCTTGAGAGTTTTCGCCCCGAAGAACGTTTTCCAATGATGAGCACT
TTTAAAGTTCTGCTATGTGGCGCGGTATTATCCCGTGTTGACGCCGGGCAAGAGCAACTCGGTCGCCGCA
TACACTATTCTCAGAATGACTTGGTTGAGTACTCACCAGTCACAGAAAAGCATCTTACGGATGGCATGAC
AGTAAGAGAATTATGCAGTGCTGCCATAACCATGAGTGATAACACTGCGGCCAACTTACTTCTGACAACG
ATCGGAGGACCGAAGGAGCTAACCGCTTTTTTGCACAACATGGGGGATCATGTAACTCGCCTTGATCGTT
GGGAACCGGAGCTGAATGAAGCCATACCAAACGACGAGCGTGACACCACGATGCCTGCAGCAATGGCAAC
AACGTTGCGCAAACTATTAACTGGCGAACTACTTACTCTAGCTTCCCGGCAACAATTAATAGACTGGATG
GAGGCGGATAAAGTTGCAGGACCACTTCTGCGCTCGGCCCTTCCGGCTGGCTGGTTTATTGCTGATAAAT
CTGGAGCCGGTGAGCGTGGGTCTCGCGGTATCATTGCAGCACTGGGGCCAGATGGTAAGCCCTCCCGTAT
CGTAGTTATCTACACGACGGGGAGTCAGGCAACTATGGATGAACGAAATAGACAGATCGCTGAGATAGGT
GCCTCACTGATTAAGCATTGGTAACTGTCAGACCAAGTTTACTCATATATACTTTAGATTGATTTAAAAC
TTCATTTTTAATTTAAAAGGATCTAGGTGAAGATCCTTTTTGATAATCTCATGACCAAAATCCCTTAACG
TGAGTTTTCGTTCCACTGAGCGTCAGACCCCGTAGAAAAGATCAAAGGATCTTCTTGAGATCCTTTTTTT
CTGCGCGTAATCTGCTGCTTGCAAACAAAAAAACCACCGCTACCAGCGGTGGTTTGTTTGCCGGATCAAG
AGCTACCAACTCTTTTTCCGAAGGTAACTGGCTTCAGCAGAGCGCAGATACCAAATACTGTCCTTCTAGT
GTAGCCGTAGTTAGGCCACCACTTCAAGAACTCTGTAGCACCGCCTACATACCTCGCTCTGCTAATCCTG
TTACCAGTGGCTGCTGCCAGTGGCGATAAGTCGTGTCTTACCGGGTTGGACTCAAGACGATAGTTACCGG
ATAAGGCGCAGCGGTCGGGCTGAACGGGGGGTTCGTGCACACAGCCCAGCTTGGAGCGAACGACCTACAC
CGAACTGAGATACCTACAGCGTGAGCTATGAGAAAGCGCCACGCTTCCCGAAGGGAGAAAGGCGGACAGG
TATCCGGTAAGCGGCAGGGTCGGAACAGGAGAGCGCACGAGGGAGCTTCCAGGGGGAAACGCCTGGTATC
TTTATAGTCCTGTCGGGTTTCGCCACCTCTGACTTGAGCGTCGATTTTTGTGATGCTCGTCAGGGGGGCG
GAGCCTATGGAAAAACGCCAGCAACGCGGCCTTTTTACGGTTCCTGGCCTTTTGCTGGCCTTGAAGCTGT
CCCTGATGGTCGTCATCTACCTGCCTGGACAGCATGGCCTGCAACGCGGGCATCCCGATGCCGCCGGAAG
CGAGAAGAATCATAATGGGGAAGGCCATCCAGCCTCGCGTCGCGAACGCCAGCAAGACGTAGCCCAGCGC
GTCGGCCCCGAGATGCGCCGCGTGCGGCTGCTGGAGATGGCGGACGCGATGGATATGTTCTGCCAAGGGT
TGGTTTGCGCATTCACAGTTCTCCGCAAGAATTGATTGGCTCCAATTCTTGGAGTGGTGAATCCGTTAGC
GAGGTGCCGCCCTGCTTCATCCCCGTGGCCCGTTGCTCGCGTTTGCTGGCGGTGTCCCCGGAAGAAATAT
ATTTGCATGTCTTTAGTTCTATGATGACACAAACCCCGCCCAGCGTCTTGTCATTGGCGAATTCGAACAC
GCAGATGCAGTCGGGGCGGCGCGGTCCGAGGTCCACTTCGCATATTAAGGTGACGCGTGTGGCCTCGAAC
ACCGAGCGACCCTGCAGCGACCCGCTTAACAGCGTCAACAGCGTGCCGCAGATCCCGGGGGGCAATGAGA
TATGAAAAAGCCTGAACTCACCGCGACGTCTGTCGAGAAGTTTCTGATCGAAAAGTTCGACAGCGTCTCC
GACCTGATGCAGCTCTCGGAGGGCGAAGAATCTCGTGCTTTCAGCTTCGATGTAGGAGGGCGTGGATATG
TCCTGCGGGTAAATAGCTGCGCCGATGGTTTCTACAAAGATCGTTATGTTTATCGGCACTTTGCATCGGC
CGCGCTCCCGATTCCGGAAGTGCTTGACATTGGGGAATTCAGCGAGAGCCTGACCTATTGCATCTCCCGC
CGTGCACAGGGTGTCACGTTGCAAGACCTGCCTGAAACCGAACTGCCCGCTGTTCTGCAGCCGGTCGCGG
AGGCCATGGATGCGATCGCTGCGGCCGATCTTAGCCAGACGAGCGGGTTCGGCCCATTCGGACCGCAAGG
AATCGGTCAATACACTACATGGCGTGATTTCATATGCGCGATTGCTGATCCCCATGTGTATCACTGGCAA
ACTGTGATGGACGACACCGTCAGTGCGTCCGTCGCGCAGGCTCTCGATGAGCTGATGCTTTGGGCCGAGG
ACTGCCCCGAAGTCCGGCACCTCGTGCACGCGGATTTCGGCTCCAACAATGTCCTGACGGACAATGGCCG
CATAACAGCGGTCATTGACTGGAGCGAGGCGATGTTCGGGGATTCCCAATACGAGGTCGCCAACATCTTC
TTCTGGAGGCCGTGGTTGGCTTGTATGGAGCAGCAGACGCGCTACTTCGAGCGGAGGCATCCGGAGCTTG
CAGGATCGCCGCGGCTCCGGGCGTATATGCTCCGCATTGGTCTTGACCAACTCTATCAGAGCTTGGTTGA
CGGCAATTTCGATGATGCAGCTTGGGCGCAGGGTCGATGCGACGCAATCGTCCGATCCGGAGCCGGGACT
GTCGGGCGTACACAAATCGCCCGCAGAAGCGCGGCCGTCTGGACCGATGGCTGTGTAGAAGTACTCGCCG
ATAGTGGAAACCGACGCCCCAGCACTCGTCCGGATCGGGAGATGGGGGAGGCTAACTGAAACACGGAAGG
AGACAATACCGGAAGGAACCCGCGCTATGACGGCAATAAAAAGACAGAATAAAACGCACGGGTGTTGGGT
CGTTTGTTCATAAACGCGGGGTTCGGTCCCAGGGCTGGCACTCTGTCGATACCCCACCGAGACCCCATTG
GGGCCAATACGCCCGCGTTTCTTCCTTTTCCCCACCCCACCCCCCAAGTTCGGGTGAAGGCCCAGGGCTC
GCAGCCAACGTCGGGGCGGCAGGCCCTGCCATAGCCACTGGCCCCGTGGGTTAGGGACGGGGTCCCCCAT
GGGGAATGGTTTATGGTTCGTGGGGGTTATTATTTTGGGCGTTGCGTGGGGTCAGGTCCACGACTGGACT
GAGCAGACAGACCCATGGTTTTTGGATGGCCTGGGCATGGACCGCATGTACTGGCGCGACACGAACACCG
GGCGTCTGTGGCTGCCAAACACCCCCGACCCCCAAAAACCACCGCGCGGATTTCTGGCGTGCCAAGCTAG
TCGACCAATTCTCATGTTTGACAGCTTATCATCGCAGATCCGGGCAACGTTGTTGCCATTGCTGCAGGCG
CAGAACTGGTAGGTATGGAAGATCTATACATTGAATCAATATTGGCAATTAGCCATATTAGTCATTGGTT
ATATAGCATAAATCAATATTGGCTATTGGCCATTGCATACGTTGTATCTATATCATAATATGTACATTTA
TATTGGCTCATGTCCAATATGACCGCCATGTTGACATTGATTATTGACTAGTTATTAATAGTAATCAATT
ACGGGGTCATTAGTTCATAGCCCATATATGGAGTTCCGCGTTACATAACTTACGGTAAATGGCCCGCCTG
GCTGACCGCCCAACGACCCCCGCCCATTGACGTCAATAATGACGTATGTTCCCATAGTAACGCCAATAGG
GACTTTCCATTGACGTCAATGGGTGGAGTATTTACGGTAAACTGCCCACTTGGCAGTACATCAAGTGTAT
CATATGCCAAGTCCGCCCCCTATTGACGTCAATGACGGTAAATGGCCCGCCTGGCATTATGCCCAGTACA
TGACCTTACGGGACTTTCCTACTTGGCAGTACATCTACGTATTAGTCATCGCTATTACCATGGTGATGCG
GTTTTGGCAGTACACCAATGGGCGTGGATAGCGGTTTGACTCACGGGGATTTCCAAGTCTCCACCCCATT
GACGTCAATGGGAGTTTGTTTTGGCACCAAAATCAACGGGACTTTCCAAAATGTCGTAATAACCCCGCCC
CGTTGACGCAAATGGGCGGTAGGCGTGTACGGTGGGAGGTCTATATAAGCAGAGCTCGTTTAGTGAACCG
TCAGATCTCTAGAAGCTGGGTACCAGCTGCTAGCGCCACCATGGAGACCACCCCCCTGAACAGTCAAAAG
CAACTCTCTGCCTGTGAGGATGGAGAGGACTGTCAGGAGAATGGCGTTCTTCAAAAGGTTGTACCCACCC
CTGGAGATAAGGTGGAAAGCGGCCAGATTTCCAACGGCTACAGCGCCGTGCCATCACCTGGAGCCGGGGA
TGATACACGGCACAGCATTCCCGCAACCACCACGACACTGGTTGCAGAGCTTCACCAGGGCGAGAGGGAG
ACGTGGGGCAAAAAGGTAGATTTTCTGCTTTCCGTGATCGGTTACGCGGTCGATCTGGGGAACGTGTGGA
GGTTCCCTTACATTTGTTACCAAAACGGAGGGGGTGCCTTCTTGCTGCCCTACACAATTATGGCGATTTT
TGGGGGTATCCCGCTCTTCTACATGGAACTGGCCTTGGGTCAGTACCACCGGAACGGCTGCATTAGCATT
TGGCGCAAGATATGCCCCATTTTCAAGGGAATCGGATACGCAATCTGTATAATCGCGTTCTATATTGCAT
CATATTACAACACCATCATGGCCTGGGCCCTTTATTACTTGATCAGCAGTTTCACCGACCAATTGCCGTG
GACGAGCTGTAAGAACTCATGGAATACCGGGAACTGTACCAACTACTTCTCTGAGGACAGCTCAGGAGGT
AGCGGGGGTGAACAGAAGCTGATTAGCGAGGAGGACTTGGGCAGTCCAGGCGGAAGCGGCAACATCACTT
GGACACTCCATAGTACGAGCCCCGCAGAGGAGTTTTACACCAGGCACGTACTGCAGATTCATAGGAGCAA
GGGTCTGCAAGACCTGGGCGGTATTAGCTGGCAGCTCGCATTGTGCATAATGTTGATCTTTACGGTGATC
TATTTCTCTATCTGGAAGGGAGTAAAGACATCCGGCAAGGTGGTGTGGGTGACGGCGACCTTCCCCTACA
TTATACTCAGCGTGTTGTTGGTGAGGGGGGCAACCCTGCCTGGGGCCTGGCGAGGCGTGCTGTTCTATCT
CAAGCCAAACTGGCAGAAGCTTCTTGAAACCGGAGTGTGGATCGACGCGGCCGCGCAAATCTTCTTTTCC
CTCGGTCCCGGCTTCGGGGTCCTTCTGGCATTCGCAAGCTACAACAAGTTCAACAATAACTGCTACCAGG
ACGCCCTCGTGACAAGTGTAGTGAACTGCATGACCTCTTTCGTGAGCGGGTTTGTGATCTTCACAGTACT
CGGATATATGGCTGAGATGAGGAACGAAGATGTTAGTGAGGTTGCCAAAGACGCTGGCCCGAGCCTGTTG
TTCATCACATACGCCGAGGCTATCGCGAACATGCCCGCATCTACTTTCTTCGCCATCATCTTTTTCCTGA
TGCTGATAACCCTTGGGCTGGATAGCACCTTCGCCGGACTGGAGGGTGTCATCACTGCCGTTCTCGACGA
GTTCCCCCATGTGTGGGCCAAGCGACGGGAAAGGTTCGTGCTGGCCGTCGTAATCACATGCTTCTTCGGC
TTCCTGGTGACCCTTACCTTTGGCGGTGCGTACGTGGTCAAGCTGCTCGAAGAGTACGCCACTGGACCGG
CGGTTCTGACCGTGGCATTGATCGAGGCCGTGGCCGTAAGCTGGTTTTACGGCATCACGCAGTTCTGTAG
GGACGTGAAAGAGATGCTGGGCTTTTCTCCCGGTTGGTTTTGGAGGATTTGTTGGGTAGCAATTAGCCCC
CTGTTTCTCCTTTTCATTATTTGCTCTTTTCTGATGTCTCCACCGCAGCTCCGACTGTTTCAGTACAACT
ACCCCTACTGGTCAATTATCCTGGGCTATTGTATCGGCACCTCAAGTTTCATCTGCATCCCCACATACAT
CGCATACAGACTGATAATTACGCCCGGTACTTTTAAGGAGCGAATCATTAAAAGCATAACCCCCGAAACC
CCCACCGAGATCCCTTGTGGCGATATAAGACTCAATGCGGTCTAATAGCTCGAGGCCGGCAAGGCCGGAT
CCAGACATGATAAGATACATTGATGAGTTTGGACAAACCACAACTAGAATGCAGTGAAAAAAATGCTTTA
TTTGTGAAATTTGTGATGCTATTGCTTTATTTGTAACCATTATAAGCTGCAATAAACAAGTTAACAACAA
CAATTGCATTCATTTTATGTTTCAGGTTCAGGGGGAGGTGTGGGAGGTTTTTTAAAGCAAGTAAAACCTC
TACAAATGTGGTATGGCTGATTATGATCCGGCTGCCTCGCGCGTTTCGGTGATGACGGTGAAAACCTCTG
ACACATGCAGCTCCCGGAGACGGTCACAGCTTGTCTGTAAGCGGATGCCGGGAGCAGACAAGCCCGTCAG
GGCGCGTCAGCGGGTGTTGGCGGGTGTCGGGGCGCAGCCATGAGGTCGACTCTAGAGGATCGATCCCCGC
CCCGGACGAACTAAACCTGACTACGACATCTCTGCCCCTTCTTCGCGGGGCAGTGCATGTAATCCCTTCA
GTTGGTTGGTACAACTTGCCAACTGGGCCCTGTTCCACATGTGACACGGGGGGGGACCAAACACAAAGGG
GTTCTCTGACTGTAGTTGACATCCTTATAAATGGATGTGCACATTTGCCAACACTGAGTGGCTTTCATCC
TGGAGCAGACTTTGCAGTCTGTGGACTGCAACACAACATTGCCTTTATGTGTAACTCTTGGCTGAAGCTC
TTACACCAATGCTGGGGGACATGTACCTCCCAGGGGCCCAGGAAGACTACGGGAGGCTACACCAACGTCA
ATCAGAGGGGCCTGTGTAGCTACCGATAAGCGGACCCTCAAGAGGGCATTAGCAATAGTGTTTATAAGGC
CCCCTTGTTAACCCTAAACGGGTAGCATATGCTTCCCGGGTAGTAGTATATACTATCCAGACTAACCCTA
ATTCAATAGCATATGTTACCCAACGGGAAGCATATGCTATCGAATTAGGGTTAGTAAAAGGGTCCTAAGG
AACAGCGATATCTCCCACCCCATGAGCTGTCACGGTTTTATTTACATGGGGTCAGGATTCCACGAGGGTA
GTGAACCATTTTAGTCACAAGGGCAGTGGCTGAAGATCAAGGAGCGGGCAGTGAACTCTCCTGAATCTTC
GCCTGCTTCTTCATTCTCCTTCGTTTAGCTAATAGAATAACTGCTGAGTTGTGAACAGTAAGGTGTATGT
GAGGTGCTCGAAAACAAGGTTTCAGGTGACGCCCCCAGAATAAAATTTGGACGGGGGGTTCAGTGGTGGC
ATTGTGCTATGACACCAATATAACCCTCACAAACCCCTTGGGCAATAAATACTAGTGTAGGAATGAAACA
TTCTGAATATCTTTAACAATAGAAATCCATGGGGTGGGGACAAGCCGTAAAGACTGGATGTCCATCTCAC
ACGAATTTATGGCTATGGGCAACACATAATCCTAGTGCAATATGATACTGGGGTTATTAAGATGTGTCCC
AGGCAGGGACCAAGACAGGTGAACCATGTTGTTACACTCTATTTGTAACAAGGGGAAAGAGAGTGGACGC
CGACAGCAGCGGACTCCACTGGTTGTCTCTAACACCCCCGAAAATTAAACGGGGCTCCACGCCAATGGGG
CCCATAAACAAAGACAAGTGGCCACTCTTTTTTTTGAAATTGTGGAGTGGGGGCACGCGTCAGCCCCCAC
ACGCCGCCCTGCGGTTTTGGACTGTAAAATAAGGGTGTAATAACTTGGCTGATTGTAACCCCGCTAACCA
CTGCGGTCAAACCACTTGCCCACAAAACCACTAATGGCACCCCGGGGAATACCTGCATAAGTAGGTGGGC
GGGCCAAGATAGGGGCGCGATTGCTGCGATCTGGAGGACAAATTACACACACTTGCGCCTGAGCGCCAAG
CACAGGGTTGTTGGTCCTCATATTCACGAGGTCGCTGAGAGCACGGTGGGCTAATGTTGCCATGGGTAGC
ATATACTACCCAAATATCTGGATAGCATATGCTATCCTAATCTATATCTGGGTAGCATAGGCTATCCTAA
TCTATATCTGGGTAGCATATGCTATCCTAATCTATATCTGGGTAGTATATGCTATCCTAATTTATATCTG
GGTAGCATAGGCTATCCTAATCTATATCTGGGTAGCATATGCTATCCTAATCTATATCTGGGTAGTATAT
GCTATCCTAATCTGTATCCGGGTAGCATATGCTATCCTAATAGAGATTAGGGTAGTATATGCTATCCTAA
TTTATATCTGGGTAGCATATACTACCCAAATATCTGGATAGCATATGCTATCCTAATCTATATCTGGGTA
GCATATGCTATCCTAATCTATATCTGGGTAGCATAGGCTATCCTAATCTATATCTGGGTAGCATATGCTA
TCCTAATCTATATCTGGGTAGTATATGCTATCCTAATTTATATCTGGGTAGCATAGGCTATCCTAATCTA
TATCTGGGTAGCATATGCTATCCTAATCTATATCTGGGTAGTATATGCTATCCTAATCTGTATCCGGGTA
GCATATGCTATCCTCATGCATATACAGTCAGCATATGATACCCAGTAGTAGAGTGGGAGTGCTATCCTTT
GCATATGCCGCCACCTCCCAAGGGGGCGTGAATTTTCGCTGCTTGTCCTTTTCCTGCTGGTTGCTCCCAT
TCTTAGGTGAATTTAAGGAGGCCAGGCTAAAGCCGTCGCATGTCTGATTGCTCACCAGGTAAATGTCGCT
AATGTTTTCCAACGCGAGAAGGTGTTGAGCGCGGAGCTGAGTGACGTGACAACATGGGTATGCCCAATTG
CCCCATGTTGGGAGGACGAAAATGGTGACAAGACAGATGGCCAGAAATACACCAACAGCACGCATGATGT
CTACTGGGGATTTATTCTTTAGTGCGGGGGAATACACGGCTTTTAATACGATTGAGGGCGTCTCCTAACA
AGTTACATCACTCCTGCCCTTCCTCACCCTCATCTCCATCACCTCCTTCATCTCCGTCATCTCCGTCATC
ACCCTCCGCGGCAGCCCCTTCCACCATAGGTGGAAACCAGGGAGGCAAATCTACTCCATCGTCAAAGCTG
CACACAGTCACCCTGATATTGCAGGTAGGAGCGGGCTTTGTCATAACAAGGTCCTTAATCGCATCCTTCA
AAACCTCAGCAAATATATGAGTTTGTAAAAAGACCATGAAATAACAGACAATGGACTCCCTTAGCGGGCC
AGGTTGTGGGCCGGGTCCAGGGGCCATTCCAAAGGGGAGACGACTCAATGGTGTAAGACGACATTGTGGA
ATAGCAAGGGCAGTTCCTCGCCTTAGGTTGTAAAGGGAGGTCTTACTACCTCCATATACGAACACACCGG
CGACCCAAGTTCCTTCGTCGGTAGTCCTTTCTACGTGACTCCTAGCCAGGAGAGCTCTTAAACCTTCTGC
AATGTTCTCAAATTTCGGGTTGGAACCTCCTTGACCACGATGCTTTCCAAACCACCCTCCTTTTTTGCGC
CTGCCTCCATCACCCTGACCCCGGGGTCCAGTGCTTGGGCCTTCTCCTGGGTCATCTGCGGGGCCCTGCT
CTATCGCTCCCGGGGGCACGTCAGGCTCACCATCTGGGCCACCTTCTTGGTGGTATTCAAAATAATCGGC
TTCCCCTACAGGGTGGAAAAATGGCCTTCTACCTGGAGGGGGCCTGCGCGGTGGAGACCCGGATGATGAT
GACTGACTACTGGGACTCCTGGGCCTCTTTTCTCCACGTCCACGACCTCTCCCCCTGGCTCTTTCACGAC
TTCCCCCCCTGGCTCTTTCACGTCCTCTACCCCGGCGGCCTCCACTACCTCCTCGACCCCGGCCTCCACT
ACCTCCTCGACCCCGGCCTCCACTGCCTCCTCGACCCCGGCCTCCACCTCCTGCTCCTG
